>Addgene plasmid #214731 | SpyTag-Quartet_NoLinker | addgene full sequence | sequence record 435536 | Addgene NGS Result
GACGGATCGGGAGATCTCCCGATCCCCTATGGTGCACTCTCAGTACAATCTGCTCTGATGCCGCATAGTT
AAGCCAGTATCTGCTCCCTGCTTGTGTGTTGGAGGTCGCTGAGTAGTGCGCGAGCAAAATTTAAGCTACA
ACAAGGCAAGGCTTGACCGACAATTGCATGAAGAATCTGCTTAGGGTTAGGCGTTTTGCGCTGCTTCGCG
ATGTACGGGCCAGATATACGCGTTGACATTGATTATTGACTAGTTATTAATAGTAATCAATTACGGGGTC
ATTAGTTCATAGCCCATATATGGAGTTCCGCGTTACATAACTTACGGTAAATGGCCCGCCTGGCTGACCG
CCCAACGACCCCCGCCCATTGACGTCAATAATGACGTATGTTCCCATAGTAACGCCAATAGGGACTTTCC
ATTGACGTCAATGGGTGGAGTATTTACGGTAAACTGCCCACTTGGCAGTACATCAAGTGTATCATATGCC
AAGTACGCCCCCTATTGACGTCAATGACGGTAAATGGCCCGCCTGGCATTATGCCCAGTACATGACCTTA
TGGGACTTTCCTACTTGGCAGTACATCTACGTATTAGTCATCGCTATTACCATGGTGATGCGGTTTTGGC
AGTACATCAATGGGCGTGGATAGCGGTTTGACTCACGGGGATTTCCAAGTCTCCACCCCATTGACGTCAA
TGGGAGTTTGTTTTGGCACCAAAATCAACGGGACTTTCCAAAATGTCGTAACAACTCCGCCCCATTGACG
CAAATGGGCGGTAGGCGTGTACGGTGGGAGGTCTATATAAGCAGAGCTCTCTGGCTAACTAGAGAACCCA
CTGCTTACTGGCTTATCGAAATTAATACGACTCACTATAGGGAGACCCAAGCTGGCTAGCGTTTAAACGG
GCCCTCTAGACTCGAGCGGCCGCCACCATGAACACCCAGATCCTGGTGTTCGCCCTGATCGCCATCATTC
CCACCAACGCCGACAAGATCGGATCTGGCGCCCACATCGTGATGGTGGACGCCTACAAGCCTACCAAAGG
CAGCGGTGGAAGCGGCGGATCTGGAACCGGTAGAGTGGCCCCTAGCAAAGAAGTCGTGCGGTTCCCCAAT
ATCACCAATCTGTGCCCCTTCGGCGAGGTGTTCAACGCCACCACATTTCCCTCTGTGTACGCCTGGGAGA
GAAAGCGGATCAGCAACTGCGTGGCCGACTACAGCGTGCTGTACAACAGCACCTCCTTTAGCACCTTCAA
GTGCTACGGCGTGTCCGCCACCAAGCTGAACGATCTGTGCTTCTCCAACGTGTACGCCGACAGCTTCGTG
GTCAAGGGCGACGATGTGCGGCAGATTGCTCCTGGACAGACAGGCGTGATCGCCGATTACAACTACAAGC
TGCCTGACGACTTCCTGGGCTGTGTGCTGGCCTGGAACACCAATAGCAAGGACAGCTCCACCAGCGGCAA
CTACAACTACCTGTACAGATGGGTCCGACGCAGCAAGCTGAATCCCTACGAGAGGGACCTGAGCAACGAC
ATCTATAGCCCTGGCGGCCAGAGCTGTTCTGCCGTGGGACCCAATTGCTACAACCCTCTGAGGCCCTACG
GCTTCTTTACCACAGCTGGCGTGGGCCACCAGCCTTACAGAGTGGTGGTGCTGTCATTCGAGCTGCTGAA
TGCCCCTGCCACAGTGTGTGGCCCTAAGCTGTCTACCGACCTGATCAAGAACCAGCGGGTGTCCCCTACA
CACGAGGTCGTGCGGTTCCCCAATATCACCAACAGATGCCCCTTCGACAAGGTGTTCAACGCCAGCAGAT
TCCCCAACGTGTACGCCTGGGAGCGCACCAAGATCAGCGATTGCGTGGCCGATTACACCGTGCTGTACAA
CTCCACCAGCTTTAGCACCTTTAAGTGCTACGGCGTGTCCCCAAGCAAGCTGATCGACCTGTGCTTCACC
TCTGTGTACGCCGACACCTTCCTGATCCGGTCTAGCGAAGTGCGACAAGTGGCCCCTGGCGAAACAGGCG
TGATCGCCGACTACAACTACAAGCTGCCCGACGACTTCACCGGCTGTGTGATCGCCTGGAATACCGCCAA
GCAGGACCAGGGCCAGTACTACTACAGAAGCAGCAGAAAGACCAAGCTCAAGCCCTTCGAGCGGGACCTG
ACCTCCGATGAGAATGGCGTCAGAACCCTGTCCACCTACGATTTCTACCCCAATGTGCCCATCGAGTACC
AGGCCACCAGAGTGGTGGTGCTGTCTTTCGAACTGCTGAACGCCCCTGCCACAGTGTGTGGCCCTAAACT
GTCTACAGCCCTGGTCAAGAACCAGTGCGTGAACTTCCGGGTGCAGCCCACCGATAGCATCGTGCGGTTC
CCCAATATCACCAATCTGTGCCCCTTCGGCGAGGTGTTCAATGCCACCACATTCGCCTCTGTGTACGCCT
GGAACCGGAAGCGGATCAGCAATTGCGTGGCCGACTACTCCGTGCTGTACAACAGCACCAGCTTCAGCAC
CTTCAAGTGCTACGGCGTGTCCCCTACCAAGCTGAACGACCTGTGCTTCACAAACGTGTACGCCGACAGC
TTCGTGATCACCGGGGATGAAGTGCGGCAGATTGCCCCTGGACAGACAGGCAAGATCGCCGACTACAACT
ACAAGCTGCCCGACGACTTCACCGGCTGTGTGATTGCCTGGAACTCCAAGCACATCGACGCCAAAGAAGG
CGGGAACTTCAACTACCTGTACCGGCTGTTCCGGAAGGCCAACCTGAAGCCTTTCGAGCGGGATATCTCC
ACCGAGATCTACCAGGCCGGCAGCAAGCCTTGTAATGGCCAGACAGGCCTGAACTGCTACTACCCACTGT
ACAGATACGGCTTCTACCCCACAGACGGCGTGGGCCACCAGCCTTATAGAGTGGTGGTGCTGAGCTTCGA
GCTGCTGAATGCCCCTGCCACAGTGTGCGGCCCTAAGAAAAGCACCAATCTCGTGAAGAACAAATGCGTG
AACTTCAACATCACCAATCTGTGCCCCTTCGGCGAGGTGTTCAATGCCACAAGATTTGCCAGCGTGTACG
CCTGGAACCGGAAGAGAATCAGCAACTGCGTGGCCGACTACAGCGTGCTGTACAATAGCGCCAGCTTCAG
CACCTTCAAGTGCTACGGCGTGTCCCCTACCAAGCTGAACGACCTGTGCTTCACCAATGTGTACGCCGAC
AGCTTCGTGATCAGAGGCGACGAAGTTCGGCAGATCGCTCCTGGACAGACAGGCAAGATCGCCGATTACA
ACTACAAGCTGCCCGACGACTTCACCGGCTGCGTGATCGCCTGGAATAGCAACAACCTGGACAGCAAAGT
CGGCGGCAACTACAACTACCTGTACCGGCTGTTCCGGAAGTCCAACCTGAAGCCTTTCGAGCGGGACATC
AGCACCGAGATCTATCAGGCCGGCAGCACCCCTTGTAATGGCGTGGAAGGCTTCAACTGCTACTTCCCAC
TGCAGTCCTACGGCTTCCAGCCTACAAATGGCGTCGGCTACCAGCCTTACAGAGTGGTGGTGCTGTCCTT
CGAACTGCTGCATGCCCCTGCTACCGTGTGCGGCCCTAAAAAAACCTAGTAGACCGGTAAGCTGAGCAGC
GGCTACAAGGACGTGATCCTGTGGTTCAGCTTCGGCGCCAGCTGCTTCATCCTGCTGGCCATCGTGATGG
GCCTGGTGTTCATCTGCGTGAAGAACGGCAACATGCGGTGCACCATCTGCATCTGATGATATCGAATTCC
ACCACACTGGACTAGTGGATCCGAGCTCGGTACCAAGCTTAAGTTTAAACCGCTGATCAGCCTCGACTGT
GCCTTCTAGTTGCCAGCCATCTGTTGTTTGCCCCTCCCCCGTGCCTTCCTTGACCCTGGAAGGTGCCACT
CCCACTGTCCTTTCCTAATAAAATGAGGAAATTGCATCGCATTGTCTGAGTAGGTGTCATTCTATTCTGG
GGGGTGGGGTGGGGCAGGACAGCAAGGGGGAGGATTGGGAAGACAATAGCAGGCATGCTGGGGATGCGGT
GGGCTCTATGGCTTCTGAGGCGGAAAGAACCAGCTGGGGCTCTAGGGGGTATCCCC
[124 nt withheld, positions 4117-4240]
C
[91 nt withheld, positions 4242-4332]
A
[49 nt withheld, positions 4334-4382]
CCTTTGACGTTGGAGTCCACGTTCTTT
[37 nt withheld, positions 4410-4446]
ACCCTATCTCGGTCTATTCTTTTGATTTATAAGGGATTTTGCCGATTTCGGCCTATTGGTTAAAAAATGA
GCTGATTTAACAAAAATTTAACGCGAATTAATTCTGTGGAATGTGTGTCAGTTAGGGTGTGGAAAGTCCC
CAGGCTCCCCAGCAGGCAGAAGTATGCAAAGCATGCATCTCAATTAGTCAGCAACCAGGTGTGGAAAGTC
CCCAGGCTCCCCAGCAGGCAGAAGTATGCAAAGCATGCATCTCAATTAGTCAGCAACCATAGTCCCGCCC
CTAACTCCGCCCATCCCGCCCCTAACTCCGCCCAGTTCCGCCCATTCTCCGCCCCATGGCTGACTAATTT
TTTTTATTTATGCAGAGGCCGAGGCCGCCTCTGCCTCTGAGCTATTCCAGAAGTAGTGAGGAGGCTTTTT
TGGAGGCCTAGGCTTTTGCAAAAAGCTCCCGGGAGCTTGTATATCCATTTTCGGATCTGATCAAGAGACA
GGATGAGGATCGTTTCGCATGATTGAACAAGATGGATTGCACGCAGGTTCTCCGGCCGCTTGGGTGGAGA
GGCTATTCGGCTATGACTGGGCACAACAGACAATCGGCTGCTCTGATGCCGCCGTGTTCCGGCTGTCAGC
GCAGGGGCGCCCGGTTCTTTTTGTCAAGACCGACCTGTCCGGTGCCCTGAATGAACTGCAGGACGAGGCA
GCGCGGCTATCGTGGCTGGCCACGACGGGCGTTCCTTGCGCAGCTGTGCTCGACGTTGTCACTGAAGCGG
GAAGGGACTGGCTGCTATTGGGCGAAGTGCCGGGGCAGGATCTCCTGTCATCTCACCTTGCTCCTGCCGA
GAAAGTATCCATCATGGCTGATGCAATGCGGCGGCTGCATACGCTTGATCCGGCTACCTGCCCATTCGAC
CACCAAGCGAAACATCGCATCGAGCGAGCACGTACTCGGATGGAAGCCGGTCTTGTCGATCAGGATGATC
TGGACGAAGAGCATCAGGGGCTCGCGCCAGCCGAACTGTTCGCCAGGCTCAAGGCGCGCATGCCCGACGG
CGAGGATCTCGTCGTGACCCATGGCGATGCCTGCTTGCCGAATATCATGGTGGAAAATGGCCGCTTTTCT
GGATTCATCGACTGTGGCCGGCTGGGTGTGGCGGACCGCTATCAGGACATAGCGTTGGCTACCCGTGATA
TTGCTGAAGAGCTTGGCGGCGAATGGGCTGACCGCTTCCTCGTGCTTTACGGTATCGCCGCTCCCGATTC
GCAGCGCATCGCCTTCTATCGCCTTCTTGACGAGTTCTTCTGAGCGGGACTCTGGGGTTCGAAATGACCG
ACCAAGCGACGCCCAACCTGCCATCACGAGATTTCGATTCCACCGCCGCCTTCTATGAAAGGTTGGGCTT
CGGAATCGTTTTCCGGGACGCCGGCTGGATGATCCTCCAGCGCGGGGATCTCATGCTGGAGTTCTTCGCC
CACCCCAACTTGTTTATTGCAGCTTATAATGGTTACAAATAAAGCAATAGCATCACAAATTTCACAAATA
AAGCATTTTTTTCACTGCATTCTAGTTGTGGTTTGTCCAAACTCATCAATGTATCTTATCATGTCTGTAT
ACCGTCGACCTCTAGCTAGAGCTTGGCGTAATCATGGTCATAGCTGTTTCCTGTGTGAAATTGTTATCCG
CTCACAATTCCACACAACATACGAGCCGGAAGCATAAAGTGTAAAGCCTGGGGTGCCTAATGAGTGAGCT
AACTCACATTAATTGCGTTGCGCTCACTGCCCGCTTTCCAGTCGGGAAACCTGTCGTGCCAGCTGCATTA
ATGAATCGGCCAACGCGCGGGGAGAGGCGGTTTGCGTATTGGGCGCTCTTCCGCTTCCTCGCTCACTGAC
TCGCTGCGCTCGGTCGTTCGGCTGCGGCGAGCGGTATCAGCTCACTCAAAGGCGGTAATACGGTTATCCA
CAGAATCAGGGGATAACGCAGGAAAGAACATGTGAGCAAAAGGCCAGCAAAAGGCCAGGAACCGTAAAAA
GGCCGCGTTGCTGGCGTTTTTCCATAGGCTCCGCCCCCCTGACGAGCATCACAAAAATCGACGCTCAAGT
CAGAGGTGGCGAAACCCGACAGGACTATAAAGATACCAGGCGTTTCCCCCTGGAAGCTCCCTCGTGCGCT
CTCCTGTTCCGACCCTGCCGCTTACCGGATACCTGTCCGCCTTTCTCCCTTCGGGAAGCGTGGCGCTTTC
TCATAGCTCACGCTGTAGGTATCTCAGTTCGGTGTAGGTCGTTCGCTCCAAGCTGGGCTGTGTGCACGAA
CCCCCCGTTCAGCCCGACCGCTGCGCCTTATCCGGTAACTATCGTCTTGAGTCCAACCCGGTAAGACACG
ACTTATCGCCACTGGCAGCAGCCACTGGTAACAGGATTAGCAGAGCGAGGTATGTAGGCGGTGCTACAGA
GTTCTTGAAGTGGTGGCCTAACTACGGCTACACTAGAAGAACAGTATTTGGTATCTGCGCTCTGCTGAAG
CCAGTTACCTTCGGAAAAAGAGTTGGTAGCTCTTGATCCGGCAAACAAACCACCGCTGGTAGCGGTGGTT
TTTTTGTTTGCAAGCAGCAGATTACGCGCAGAAAAAAAGGATCTCAAGAAGATCCTTTGATCTTTTCTAC
GGGGTCTGACGCTCAGTGGAACGAAAACTCACGTTAAGGGATTTTGGTCATGAGATTATCAAAAAGGATC
TTCACCTAGATCCTTTTAAATTAAAAATGAAGTTTTAAATCAATCTAAAGTATATATGAGTAAACTTGGT
CTGACAGTTACCAATGCTTAATCAGTGAGGCACCTATCTCAGCGATCTGTCTATTTCGTTCATCCATAGT
TGCCTGACTCCCCGTCGTGTAGATAACTACGATACGGGAGGGCTTACCATCTGGCCCCAGTGCTGCAATG
ATACCGCGAGACCCACGCTCACCGGCTCCAGATTTATCAGCAATAAACCAGCCAGCCGGAAGGGCCGAGC
GCAGAAGTGGTCCTGCAACTTTATCCGCCTCCATCCAGTCTATTAATTGTTGCCGGGAAGCTAGAGTAAG
TAGTTCGCCAGTTAATAGTTTGCGCAACGTTGTTGCCATTGCTACAGGCATCGTGGTGTCACGCTCGTCG
TTTGGTATGGCTTCATTCAGCTCCGGTTCCCAACGATCAAGGCGAGTTACATGATCCCCCATGTTGTGCA
AAAAAGCGGTTAGCTCCTTCGGTCCTCCGATCGTTGTCAGAAGTAAGTTGGCCGCAGTGTTATCACTCAT
GGTTATGGCAGCACTGCATAATTCTCTTACTGTCATGCCATCCGTAAGATGCTTTTCTGTGACTGGTGAG
TACTCAACCAAGTCATTCTGAGAATAGTGTATGCGGCGACCGAGTTGCTCTTGCCCGGCGTCAATACGGG
ATAATACCGCGCCACATAGCAGAACTTTAAAAGTGCTCATCATTGGAAAACGTTCTTCGGGGCGAAAACT
CTCAAGGATCTTACCGCTGTTGAGATCCAGTTCGATGTAACCCACTCGTGCACCCAACTGATCTTCAGCA
TCTTTTACTTTCACCAGCGTTTCTGGGTGAGCAAAAACAGGAAGGCAAAATGCCGCAAAAAAGGGAATAA
GGGCGACACGGAAATGTTGAATACTCATACTCTTCCTTTTTCAATATTATTGAAGCATTTATCAGGGTTA
TTGTCTCATGAGCGGATACATATTTGAATGTATTTAGAAAAATAAACAAATAGGGGTTCCGCGCACATTT
CCCCGAAAAGTGCCACCTGACGTC
Features (pLannotate 1.2.2; 25 found; start..end, strand, type, name):
     28..80      -  misc_feature   bom (fragment): basis of mobility region from pBR322
    235..614     +  enhancer       CMV enhancer: human cytomegalovirus immediate early enhancer
    615..818     +  promoter       CMV promoter: human cytomegalovirus (CMV) immediate early promoter
    814..847     +  LTR            5' LTR (truncated) (fragment): truncated 5' long terminal repeat (LTR) from HIV-1
    863..881     +  promoter       T7 promoter: promoter for bacteriophage T7 RNA polymerase
    938..1021    +  CDS            HA (fragment): HEMA_I34A0 - Experimental evidence at protein level: Swiss-Prot protein existence level 1. Binds to sialic acid-containing receptors on the cell surface, bringing about the attachment of the virus particle to the cell. This attachment induces virion internalization either through clathrin-dependent endocytosis or through clathrin- and caveolin- independent pathway. Plays a major role in the determination of host range restriction and virulence. Class I viral fusion protein. Responsible for penetration of the virus into the cell cytoplasm by mediating the fusion of the membrane of the endocytos
   1082..1735    +  CDS            S (fragment): SPIKE_SARS - Experimental evidence at protein level: Swiss-Prot protein existence level 1. [Spike protein S2']: Acts as a viral fusion peptide which is unmasked following S2 cleavage occurring upon virus endocytosis. From Severe acute respiratory syndrome coronavirus (SARS-CoV).
   1730..2347    +  CDS            S (fragment): SPIKE_BCRP3 - Experimental evidence at protein level: Swiss-Prot protein existence level 1. [Spike protein S2']: Acts as a viral fusion peptide which is unmasked following S2 cleavage occurring upon virus endocytosis. From Bat coronavirus Rp3/2004 (BtCoV/Rp3/2004) (SARS-like coronavirus Rp3).
   2333..3031    +  CDS            S (fragment): SPIKE_SARS2 - Experimental evidence at protein level: Swiss-Prot protein existence level 1. [Spike glycoprotein]: May down-regulate host tetherin (BST2) by lysosomal degradation, thereby counteracting its antiviral activity. From Severe acute respiratory syndrome coronavirus 2 (2019-nCoV) (SARS-CoV-2).
   3017..3616    +  CDS            S (fragment): SPIKE_SARS2 - Experimental evidence at protein level: Swiss-Prot protein existence level 1. [Spike glycoprotein]: May down-regulate host tetherin (BST2) by lysosomal degradation, thereby counteracting its antiviral activity. From Severe acute respiratory syndrome coronavirus 2 (2019-nCoV) (SARS-CoV-2).
   3629..3763    +  CDS            HA (fragment): HEMA_I34A0 - Experimental evidence at protein level: Swiss-Prot protein existence level 1. Binds to sialic acid-containing receptors on the cell surface, bringing about the attachment of the virus particle to the cell. This attachment induces virion internalization either through clathrin-dependent endocytosis or through clathrin- and caveolin- independent pathway. Plays a major role in the determination of host range restriction and virulence. Class I viral fusion protein. Responsible for penetration of the virus into the cell cytoplasm by mediating the fusion of the membrane of the endocytos
   3847..4071    +  polyA_signal   bGH poly(A) signal: bovine growth hormone polyadenylation signal
   4075..4096    +  promoter       SV40 promoter (fragment): SV40 enhancer and early promoter
   4117..4545    +  rep_origin     f1 ori (sequence partly withheld): f1 bacteriophage origin of replication; arrow indicates direction of (+) strand synthesis
   4559..4888    +  promoter       SV40 promoter: SV40 enhancer and early promoter
   4955..5746    +  CDS            neo: KKA2_KLEPN - Also known as kan, nptII. Experimental evidence at protein level: Swiss-Prot protein existence level 1. Resistance to kanamycin, neomycin, paromomycin, ribostamycin, butirosin and gentamicin B. From Klebsiella pneumoniae.
   5770..5928    +  CDS            ble (fragment): BLE_KLEPN - Experimental evidence at protein level: Swiss-Prot protein existence level 1. Binding protein with a strong affinity to the bleomycin family of antibiotics. Binds to CL990; an antimitotic-antibiotic compound. From Klebsiella pneumoniae.
   5923..6044    +  polyA_signal   SV40 poly(A) signal: SV40 polyadenylation signal
   6117..6133    -  protein_bind   lac operator: The lac repressor binds to the lac operator to inhibit transcription in E. coli. This inhibition can be relieved by adding lactose or isopropyl-β-D-thiogalactopyranoside (IPTG). lac repressor encoded by lacI
   6141..6171    -  promoter       lac promoter: promoter for the E. coli lac operon
   6186..6207    -  protein_bind   CAP binding site: CAP binding activates transcription in the presence of cAMP. E. coli catabolite activator protein
   6220..6312    -  CDS            lacI (fragment): lac repressor; lacI; The lac repressor binds to the lac operator to inhibit transcription in E. coli. This inhibition can be relieved by adding lactose or isopropyl-β-D-thiogalactopyranoside (IPTG).
   6495..7083    -  rep_origin     ori: high-copy-number ColE1/pMB1/pBR322/pUC origin of replication
   7254..8114    -  CDS            AmpR: β-lactamase; bla; confers resistance to ampicillin, carbenicillin, and related antibiotics
   8115..8219    -  promoter       AmpR promoter: bla
