[The description below was written by a language model from this plasmid's Addgene catalogue record and pLannotate feature annotations shown in this document.]
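Description:
SpyTag-Quartet_NoLinker is a mammalian expression plasmid built on the pcDNA3.1 backbone (about 8.25 kb in total, with a synthetic insert of roughly 2.7 kb). It is propagated in E. coli at high copy from a ColE1/pUC-type origin under ampicillin selection. It also carries an f1 origin and an SV40 promoter-driven neomycin resistance cassette with an SV40 polyadenylation signal, which allows G418 selection of transfected mammalian cells.

The payload is transcribed from the CMV immediate-early enhancer/promoter and terminated by the bGH polyadenylation signal; a T7 promoter lies just upstream of the insert. The open reading frame encodes a "Quartet", a single polypeptide in which receptor-binding domains from four sarbecoviruses (SHC014, Rs4081, RaTG13 and SARS-CoV-2) are fused head to tail with no linkers between them, preceded by an N-terminal SpyTag. The automated annotation is consistent with this. It finds four consecutive, slightly overlapping spike fragments, labelled by their nearest database relatives (SARS-CoV, bat coronavirus Rp3 and SARS-CoV-2 twice) rather than by the actual source viruses. It also flags short influenza haemagglutinin-derived fragments on either side of the RBD array. The upstream one could plausibly act as a secretion signal, but the record does not state the function of either. SpyTag itself is not called in the feature table.

SpyTag forms a spontaneous covalent isopeptide bond with its SpyCatcher partner, so the expressed Quartet can be coupled to SpyCatcher-bearing scaffolds. The associated publication concerns multiviral Quartet Nanocages used as vaccine candidates to elicit broad anti-coronavirus responses. The name and stated purpose suggest that this construct is the linker-free version of that design.
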