Addgene plasmid #214731: SpyTag-Quartet_NoLinker
Purpose: In mammalian cells expresses a Quartet of receptor-binding domains (RBDs) from the sarbecoviruses SHC014, Rs4081, RaTG13, and SARS-CoV-2 with no linkers between the RBDs and an N-terminal SpyTag
Depositing lab: Mark Howarth. Depositing organization: University of Oxford. Publication: Proactive vaccination using multiviral Quartet Nanocages to elicit broad anti-coronavirus responses. Hills RA, Tan TK, Cohen AA, Keeffe JR, Keeble AH, Gnanapragasam PNP, Storm KN, Rorick AV, West AP Jr, Hill ML, Liu S, Gilbert-Jaramillo J, Afzal M, Napier A, Admans G, James WS, Bjorkman PJ, Townsend AR, Howarth MR. Nat Nanotechnol. 2024 May 6. doi: 10.1038/s41565-024-01655-9. PubMed 38710880.
Backbone
  Vector backbone: pcDNA3.1
  Backbone manufacturer: Invitrogen
  Backbone size w/o insert (bp): 5568
  Total vector size (bp): 8250
  Vector type: Mammalian Expression
  Selectable markers: Neomycin (select with G418)
Growth in bacteria
  Bacterial resistance: Ampicillin, 100 μg/mL
  Growth temperature: 37°C
  Growth strain: DH5alpha
  Copy number: High Copy
Gene/Insert
  Gene/Insert name: SpyTag-Quartet_NoLinker
  Species: Synthetic
  Insert size (bp): 2682
  Entrez Gene: S (a.k.a. GU280_gp02, spike glycoprotein)
  Promoter: CMV
  Tag / fusion protein: SpyTag (N terminal on insert)
  Cloning method: Gibson Cloning
  Sequencing primers: 5′ T7 Forward; 3′ BGH Reverse
Terms and licenses: Academic/Nonprofit Terms; Industry Terms: Not Available to Industry
How to cite: SpyTag-Quartet_NoLinker was a gift from Mark Howarth (Addgene plasmid # 214731 ; http://n2t.net/addgene:214731 ; RRID:Addgene_214731)
