>Addgene plasmid #214731 | SpyTag-Quartet_NoLinker | depositor partial sequence | sequence record 418824 | SpyTag-Quartet_NoLinker (2682 bp)
ATGAACACCCAGATCCTGGTGTTCGCCCTGATCGCCATCATTCCCACCAACGCCGACAAGATCGGATCTG
GCGCCCACATCGTGATGGTGGACGCCTACAAGCCTACCAAAGGCAGCGGTGGAAGCGGCGGATCTGGAAC
CGGTAGAGTGGCCCCTAGCAAAGAAGTCGTGCGGTTCCCCAATATCACCAATCTGTGCCCCTTCGGCGAG
GTGTTCAACGCCACCACATTTCCCTCTGTGTACGCCTGGGAGAGAAAGCGGATCAGCAACTGCGTGGCCG
ACTACAGCGTGCTGTACAACAGCACCTCCTTTAGCACCTTCAAGTGCTACGGCGTGTCCGCCACCAAGCT
GAACGATCTGTGCTTCTCCAACGTGTACGCCGACAGCTTCGTGGTCAAGGGCGACGATGTGCGGCAGATT
GCTCCTGGACAGACAGGCGTGATCGCCGATTACAACTACAAGCTGCCTGACGACTTCCTGGGCTGTGTGC
TGGCCTGGAACACCAATAGCAAGGACAGCTCCACCAGCGGCAACTACAACTACCTGTACAGATGGGTCCG
ACGCAGCAAGCTGAATCCCTACGAGAGGGACCTGAGCAACGACATCTATAGCCCTGGCGGCCAGAGCTGT
TCTGCCGTGGGACCCAATTGCTACAACCCTCTGAGGCCCTACGGCTTCTTTACCACAGCTGGCGTGGGCC
ACCAGCCTTACAGAGTGGTGGTGCTGTCATTCGAGCTGCTGAATGCCCCTGCCACAGTGTGTGGCCCTAA
GCTGTCTACCGACCTGATCAAGAACCAGCGGGTGTCCCCTACACACGAGGTCGTGCGGTTCCCCAATATC
ACCAACAGATGCCCCTTCGACAAGGTGTTCAACGCCAGCAGATTCCCCAACGTGTACGCCTGGGAGCGCA
CCAAGATCAGCGATTGCGTGGCCGATTACACCGTGCTGTACAACTCCACCAGCTTTAGCACCTTTAAGTG
CTACGGCGTGTCCCCAAGCAAGCTGATCGACCTGTGCTTCACCTCTGTGTACGCCGACACCTTCCTGATC
CGGTCTAGCGAAGTGCGACAAGTGGCCCCTGGCGAAACAGGCGTGATCGCCGACTACAACTACAAGCTGC
CCGACGACTTCACCGGCTGTGTGATCGCCTGGAATACCGCCAAGCAGGACCAGGGCCAGTACTACTACAG
AAGCAGCAGAAAGACCAAGCTCAAGCCCTTCGAGCGGGACCTGACCTCCGATGAGAATGGCGTCAGAACC
CTGTCCACCTACGATTTCTACCCCAATGTGCCCATCGAGTACCAGGCCACCAGAGTGGTGGTGCTGTCTT
TCGAACTGCTGAACGCCCCTGCCACAGTGTGTGGCCCTAAACTGTCTACAGCCCTGGTCAAGAACCAGTG
CGTGAACTTCCGGGTGCAGCCCACCGATAGCATCGTGCGGTTCCCCAATATCACCAATCTGTGCCCCTTC
GGCGAGGTGTTCAATGCCACCACATTCGCCTCTGTGTACGCCTGGAACCGGAAGCGGATCAGCAATTGCG
TGGCCGACTACTCCGTGCTGTACAACAGCACCAGCTTCAGCACCTTCAAGTGCTACGGCGTGTCCCCTAC
CAAGCTGAACGACCTGTGCTTCACAAACGTGTACGCCGACAGCTTCGTGATCACCGGGGATGAAGTGCGG
CAGATTGCCCCTGGACAGACAGGCAAGATCGCCGACTACAACTACAAGCTGCCCGACGACTTCACCGGCT
GTGTGATTGCCTGGAACTCCAAGCACATCGACGCCAAAGAAGGCGGGAACTTCAACTACCTGTACCGGCT
GTTCCGGAAGGCCAACCTGAAGCCTTTCGAGCGGGATATCTCCACCGAGATCTACCAGGCCGGCAGCAAG
CCTTGTAATGGCCAGACAGGCCTGAACTGCTACTACCCACTGTACAGATACGGCTTCTACCCCACAGACG
GCGTGGGCCACCAGCCTTATAGAGTGGTGGTGCTGAGCTTCGAGCTGCTGAATGCCCCTGCCACAGTGTG
CGGCCCTAAGAAAAGCACCAATCTCGTGAAGAACAAATGCGTGAACTTCAACATCACCAATCTGTGCCCC
TTCGGCGAGGTGTTCAATGCCACAAGATTTGCCAGCGTGTACGCCTGGAACCGGAAGAGAATCAGCAACT
GCGTGGCCGACTACAGCGTGCTGTACAATAGCGCCAGCTTCAGCACCTTCAAGTGCTACGGCGTGTCCCC
TACCAAGCTGAACGACCTGTGCTTCACCAATGTGTACGCCGACAGCTTCGTGATCAGAGGCGACGAAGTT
CGGCAGATCGCTCCTGGACAGACAGGCAAGATCGCCGATTACAACTACAAGCTGCCCGACGACTTCACCG
GCTGCGTGATCGCCTGGAATAGCAACAACCTGGACAGCAAAGTCGGCGGCAACTACAACTACCTGTACCG
GCTGTTCCGGAAGTCCAACCTGAAGCCTTTCGAGCGGGACATCAGCACCGAGATCTATCAGGCCGGCAGC
ACCCCTTGTAATGGCGTGGAAGGCTTCAACTGCTACTTCCCACTGCAGTCCTACGGCTTCCAGCCTACAA
ATGGCGTCGGCTACCAGCCTTACAGAGTGGTGGTGCTGTCCTTCGAACTGCTGCATGCCCCTGCTACCGT
GTGCGGCCCTAAAAAAACCTAG
